Addgene plasmid #133068: pcDNA GFP10-RHOA
Purpose: Expresses RHOA GTPase with tripartite split GFP10
Depositing lab: Stéphanie Cabantous. Depositing organization: INSERM U1037, Centre de Cancerologie de Toulouse. Publication: High-content tripartite split-GFP cell-based assays to screen for modulators of small GTPase activation. Koraichi F, Gence R, Bouchenot C, Grosjean S, Lajoie-Mazenc I, Favre G, Cabantous S. J Cell Sci. 2018 Jan 8;131(1). pii: jcs.210419. doi: 10.1242/jcs.210419. PubMed 29192060.
Backbone
  Vector backbone: pcDNA 3.1
  Total vector size (bp): 5695
  Vector type: Mammalian Expression
  Selectable markers: Zeocin
Growth in bacteria
  Bacterial resistance: Ampicillin, 100 μg/mL
  Growth temperature: 37°C
  Growth strain: DH5alpha
  Copy number: High Copy
Gene/Insert
  Gene/Insert name: ras homolog family member A
  Species: H. sapiens (human)
  GenBank ID: NM 001313944
  Entrez Gene: RHOA (a.k.a. ARH12, ARHA, EDFAOB, RHO12, RHOH12)
  Promoter: CMV
  Tag / fusion protein: GFP10 (split-GFP tripartite) (N terminal on backbone)
  Cloning method: Restriction Enzyme; 5′ cloning site NotI (unknown if destroyed); 3′ cloning site ClaI (unknown if destroyed)
  Sequencing primers: 5′ CMV_F; 3′ CAAACAACAGATGGCTGGC
Terms and licenses: Academic/Nonprofit Terms; Industry Terms: Not Available to Industry
How to cite: pcDNA GFP10-RHOA was a gift from Stéphanie Cabantous (Addgene plasmid # 133068 ; http://n2t.net/addgene:133068 ; RRID:Addgene_133068)
