[The description below was written by a language model from this plasmid's Addgene catalogue record and pLannotate feature annotations shown in this document.]
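Description:
pcDNA GFP10-RHOA is a mammalian expression plasmid built on a pcDNA 3.1 backbone that produces human RHOA (ras homolog family member A) fused at its N terminus to GFP10, one of the short beta-strand tags of the tripartite split-GFP system. It is maintained in E. coli at high copy through a ColE1/pUC-type origin and selected with ampicillin via the bla gene. An f1 origin is also present. For selection in mammalian cells it carries a Zeocin resistance cassette in which the Sh ble gene sits behind tandem SV40 early and bacterial EM7 promoters and is followed by an SV40 polyadenylation signal. The catalogue lists a total size of 5695 bp, while the sequenced record annotated here is 5,641 nt.

The expression unit consists of the CMV immediate-early enhancer and promoter, a T7 promoter, a short coding segment that the annotation software matched to a GFP variant fragment (about 54 nt, consistent with the GFP10 strand), then the RhoA coding sequence and a bGH polyadenylation signal. The gap between the tag and RhoA presumably holds a linker and cloning sites, though the record does not describe it. The insert was cloned between NotI and ClaI. A few small annotated fragments, such as the truncated HIV-1 LTR, lacI and bom matches, are probably short sequence similarities rather than functional parts.

In the tripartite split-GFP approach, GFP10 and GFP11 are attached to two candidate partners. Fluorescence is reconstituted with the complementary GFP1-9 detector fragment only when the partners interact. According to the associated publication, this construct serves in cell-based, high-content assays that report small GTPase activation and screen for its modulators.
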