Features (pLannotate 1.2.2; 22 found; start..end, strand, type, name):
     48..100     -  misc_feature   bom (fragment): basis of mobility region from pBR322
    255..634     +  enhancer       CMV enhancer: human cytomegalovirus immediate early enhancer
    635..838     +  promoter       CMV promoter: human cytomegalovirus (CMV) immediate early promoter
    834..867     +  LTR            5' LTR (truncated) (fragment): truncated 5' long terminal repeat (LTR) from HIV-1
    883..901     +  promoter       T7 promoter: promoter for bacteriophage T7 RNA polymerase
    936..989     +  CDS            (3-F)Tyr-EGFP (fragment): (3-F)Tyr-EGFP is a basic (constitutively fluorescent) green fluorescent protein published in 2004, derived from Aequorea victoria.
   1059..1635    +  CDS            RhoA (fragment) (sequence partly withheld): human Rho family small GTPase RhoA
   1675..1899    +  polyA_signal   bGH poly(A) signal: bovine growth hormone polyadenylation signal
   1903..1924    +  promoter       SV40 promoter (fragment): SV40 enhancer and early promoter
   1945..2373    +  rep_origin     f1 ori (sequence partly withheld): f1 bacteriophage origin of replication; arrow indicates direction of (+) strand synthesis
   2387..2716    +  promoter       SV40 promoter: SV40 enhancer and early promoter
   2764..2811    +  promoter       EM7 promoter: synthetic bacterial promoter&nbsp
   2830..3204    +  CDS            BleoR: antibiotic-binding protein; Sh ble from Streptoalloteichus hindustanus; confers resistance to bleomycin, phleomycin, and Zeocin™
   3214..3339    +  CDS            ble (fragment): BLE_KLEPN - Experimental evidence at protein level: Swiss-Prot protein existence level 1. Binding protein with a strong affinity to the bleomycin family of antibiotics. Binds to CL990; an antimitotic-antibiotic compound. From Klebsiella pneumoniae.
   3334..3455    +  polyA_signal   SV40 poly(A) signal: SV40 polyadenylation signal
   3528..3544    -  protein_bind   lac operator: The lac repressor binds to the lac operator to inhibit transcription in E. coli. This inhibition can be relieved by adding lactose or isopropyl-β-D-thiogalactopyranoside (IPTG). lac repressor encoded by lacI
   3552..3582    -  promoter       lac promoter: promoter for the E. coli lac operon
   3597..3618    -  protein_bind   CAP binding site: CAP binding activates transcription in the presence of cAMP. E. coli catabolite activator protein
   3631..3723    -  CDS            lacI (fragment): lac repressor; lacI; The lac repressor binds to the lac operator to inhibit transcription in E. coli. This inhibition can be relieved by adding lactose or isopropyl-β-D-thiogalactopyranoside (IPTG).
   3906..4494    -  rep_origin     ori: high-copy-number ColE1/pMB1/pBR322/pUC origin of replication
   4665..5525    -  CDS            AmpR: β-lactamase; bla; confers resistance to ampicillin, carbenicillin, and related antibiotics
   5526..5630    -  promoter       AmpR promoter: bla
>Addgene plasmid #133068 | pcDNA GFP10-RHOA | addgene full sequence | sequence record 365367 | Addgene NGS Result
GAAAAGTGCCACCTGACGTCGACGGATCGGGAGATCTCCCGATCCCCTATGGTGCACTCTCAGTACAATC
TGCTCTGATGCCGCATAGTTAAGCCAGTATCTGCTCCCTGCTTGTGTGTTGGAGGTCGCTGAGTAGTGCG
CGAGCAAAATTTAAGCTACAACAAGGCAAGGCTTGACCGACAATTGCATGAAGAATCTGCTTAGGGTTAG
GCGTTTTGCGCTGCTTCGCGATGTACGGGCCAGATATACGCGTTGACATTGATTATTGACTAGTTATTAA
TAGTAATCAATTACGGGGTCATTAGTTCATAGCCCATATATGGAGTTCCGCGTTACATAACTTACGGTAA
ATGGCCCGCCTGGCTGACCGCCCAACGACCCCCGCCCATTGACGTCAATAATGACGTATGTTCCCATAGT
AACGCCAATAGGGACTTTCCATTGACGTCAATGGGTGGAGTATTTACGGTAAACTGCCCACTTGGCAGTA
CATCAAGTGTATCATATGCCAAGTACGCCCCCTATTGACGTCAATGACGGTAAATGGCCCGCCTGGCATT
ATGCCCAGTACATGACCTTATGGGACTTTCCTACTTGGCAGTACATCTACGTATTAGTCATCGCTATTAC
CATGGTGATGCGGTTTTGGCAGTACATCAATGGGCGTGGATAGCGGTTTGACTCACGGGGATTTCCAAGT
CTCCACCCCATTGACGTCAATGGGAGTTTGTTTTGGCACCAAAATCAACGGGACTTTCCAAAATGTCGTA
ACAACTCCGCCCCATTGACGCAAATGGGCGGTAGGCGTGTACGGTGGGAGGTCTATATAAGCAGAGCTCT
CTGGCTAACTAGAGAACCCACTGCTTACTGGCTTATCGAAATTAATACGACTCACTATAGGGAGACCCAA
GCTGGCTAGCGCCACCATGGGCGACCTGCCCGACGACCACTACCTGTCCACCCAGACCATCCTGAGCAAG
GACCTGAACATCGATGGCGCTGGAGGAAGCCCTGGGGGAGGAAGCGGAGGGTCTGGCTCTGGGGGCGGAG
GCTCCGGA
[540 nt withheld, positions 1059-1598]
AGACGTGGGAAGAAAAAATCTGGTTGCCTTGTCTTGTAATCTAGAGGGCCCGTTTAAACCCGCTGATCAG
CCTCGACTGTGCCTTCTAGTTGCCAGCCATCTGTTGTTTGCCCCTCCCCCGTGCCTTCCTTGACCCTGGA
AGGTGCCACTCCCACTGTCCTTTCCTAATAAAATGAGGAAATTGCATCGCATTGTCTGAGTAGGTGTCAT
TCTATTCTGGGGGGTGGGGTGGGGCAGGACAGCAAGGGGGAGGATTGGGAAGACAATAGCAGGCATGCTG
GGGATGCGGTGGGCTCTATGGCTTCTGAGGCGGAAAGAACCAGCTGGGGCTCTAGGGGGTATCCCC
[124 nt withheld, positions 1945-2068]
C
[91 nt withheld, positions 2070-2160]
A
[49 nt withheld, positions 2162-2210]
CCTTTGACGTTGGAGTCCACGTTCTTT
[37 nt withheld, positions 2238-2274]
ACCCTATCTCGGTCTATTCTTTTGATTTATAAGGGATTTTGCCGATTTCGGCCTATTGGTTAAAAAATGA
GCTGATTTAACAAAAATTTAACGCGAATTAATTCTGTGGAATGTGTGTCAGTTAGGGTGTGGAAAGTCCC
CAGGCTCCCCAGCAGGCAGAAGTATGCAAAGCATGCATCTCAATTAGTCAGCAACCAGGTGTGGAAAGTC
CCCAGGCTCCCCAGCAGGCAGAAGTATGCAAAGCATGCATCTCAATTAGTCAGCAACCATAGTCCCGCCC
CTAACTCCGCCCATCCCGCCCCTAACTCCGCCCAGTTCCGCCCATTCTCCGCCCCATGGCTGACTAATTT
TTTTTATTTATGCAGAGGCCGAGGCCGCCTCTGCCTCTGAGCTATTCCAGAAGTAGTGAGGAGGCTTTTT
TGGAGGCCTAGGCTTTTGCAAAAAGCTCCCGGGAGCTTGTATATCCATTTTCGGATCTGATCAGCACGTG
TTGACAATTAATCATCGGCATAGTATATCGGCATAGTATAATACGACAAGGTGAGGAACTAAACCATGGC
CAAGTTGACCAGTGCCGTTCCGGTGCTCACCGCGCGCGACGTCGCCGGAGCGGTCGAGTTCTGGACCGAC
CGGCTCGGGTTCTCCCGGGACTTCGTGGAGGACGACTTCGCCGGTGTGGTCCGGGACGACGTGACCCTGT
TCATCAGCGCGGTCCAGGACCAGGTGGTGCCGGACAACACCCTGGCCTGGGTGTGGGTGCGCGGCCTGGA
CGAGCTGTACGCCGAGTGGTCGGAGGTCGTGTCCACGAACTTCCGGGACGCCTCCGGGCCGGCCATGACC
GAGATCGGCGAGCAGCCGTGGGGGCGGGAGTTCGCCCTGCGCGACCCGGCCGGCAACTGCGTGCACTTCG
TGGCCGAGGAGCAGGACTGACACGTGCTACGAGATTTCGATTCCACCGCCGCCTTCTATGAAAGGTTGGG
CTTCGGAATCGTTTTCCGGGACGCCGGCTGGATGATCCTCCAGCGCGGGGATCTCATGCTGGAGTTCTTC
GCCCACCCCAACTTGTTTATTGCAGCTTATAATGGTTACAAATAAAGCAATAGCATCACAAATTTCACAA
ATAAAGCATTTTTTTCACTGCATTCTAGTTGTGGTTTGTCCAAACTCATCAATGTATCTTATCATGTCTG
TATACCGTCGACCTCTAGCTAGAGCTTGGCGTAATCATGGTCATAGCTGTTTCCTGTGTGAAATTGTTAT
CCGCTCACAATTCCACACAACATACGAGCCGGAAGCATAAAGTGTAAAGCCTGGGGTGCCTAATGAGTGA
GCTAACTCACATTAATTGCGTTGCGCTCACTGCCCGCTTTCCAGTCGGGAAACCTGTCGTGCCAGCTGCA
TTAATGAATCGGCCAACGCGCGGGGAGAGGCGGTTTGCGTATTGGGCGCTCTTCCGCTTCCTCGCTCACT
GACTCGCTGCGCTCGGTCGTTCGGCTGCGGCGAGCGGTATCAGCTCACTCAAAGGCGGTAATACGGTTAT
CCACAGAATCAGGGGATAACGCAGGAAAGAACATGTGAGCAAAAGGCCAGCAAAAGGCCAGGAACCGTAA
AAAGGCCGCGTTGCTGGCGTTTTTCCATAGGCTCCGCCCCCCTGACGAGCATCACAAAAATCGACGCTCA
AGTCAGAGGTGGCGAAACCCGACAGGACTATAAAGATACCAGGCGTTTCCCCCTGGAAGCTCCCTCGTGC
GCTCTCCTGTTCCGACCCTGCCGCTTACCGGATACCTGTCCGCCTTTCTCCCTTCGGGAAGCGTGGCGCT
TTCTCATAGCTCACGCTGTAGGTATCTCAGTTCGGTGTAGGTCGTTCGCTCCAAGCTGGGCTGTGTGCAC
GAACCCCCCGTTCAGCCCGACCGCTGCGCCTTATCCGGTAACTATCGTCTTGAGTCCAACCCGGTAAGAC
ACGACTTATCGCCACTGGCAGCAGCCACTGGTAACAGGATTAGCAGAGCGAGGTATGTAGGCGGTGCTAC
AGAGTTCTTGAAGTGGTGGCCTAACTACGGCTACACTAGAAGAACAGTATTTGGTATCTGCGCTCTGCTG
AAGCCAGTTACCTTCGGAAAAAGAGTTGGTAGCTCTTGATCCGGCAAACAAACCACCGCTGGTAGCGGTG
GTTTTTTTGTTTGCAAGCAGCAGATTACGCGCAGAAAAAAAGGATCTCAAGAAGATCCTTTGATCTTTTC
TACGGGGTCTGACGCTCAGTGGAACGAAAACTCACGTTAAGGGATTTTGGTCATGAGATTATCAAAAAGG
ATCTTCACCTAGATCCTTTTAAATTAAAAATGAAGTTTTAAATCAATCTAAAGTATATATGAGTAAACTT
GGTCTGACAGTTACCAATGCTTAATCAGTGAGGCACCTATCTCAGCGATCTGTCTATTTCGTTCATCCAT
AGTTGCCTGACTCCCCGTCGTGTAGATAACTACGATACGGGAGGGCTTACCATCTGGCCCCAGTGCTGCA
ATGATACCGCGAGACCCACGCTCACCGGCTCCAGATTTATCAGCAATAAACCAGCCAGCCGGAAGGGCCG
AGCGCAGAAGTGGTCCTGCAACTTTATCCGCCTCCATCCAGTCTATTAATTGTTGCCGGGAAGCTAGAGT
AAGTAGTTCGCCAGTTAATAGTTTGCGCAACGTTGTTGCCATTGCTACAGGCATCGTGGTGTCACGCTCG
TCGTTTGGTATGGCTTCATTCAGCTCCGGTTCCCAACGATCAAGGCGAGTTACATGATCCCCCATGTTGT
GCAAAAAAGCGGTTAGCTCCTTCGGTCCTCCGATCGTTGTCAGAAGTAAGTTGGCCGCAGTGTTATCACT
CATGGTTATGGCAGCACTGCATAATTCTCTTACTGTCATGCCATCCGTAAGATGCTTTTCTGTGACTGGT
GAGTACTCAACCAAGTCATTCTGAGAATAGTGTATGCGGCGACCGAGTTGCTCTTGCCCGGCGTCAATAC
GGGATAATACCGCGCCACATAGCAGAACTTTAAAAGTGCTCATCATTGGAAAACGTTCTTCGGGGCGAAA
ACTCTCAAGGATCTTACCGCTGTTGAGATCCAGTTCGATGTAACCCACTCGTGCACCCAACTGATCTTCA
GCATCTTTTACTTTCACCAGCGTTTCTGGGTGAGCAAAAACAGGAAGGCAAAATGCCGCAAAAAAGGGAA
TAAGGGCGACACGGAAATGTTGAATACTCATACTCTTCCTTTTTCAATATTATTGAAGCATTTATCAGGG
TTATTGTCTCATGAGCGGATACATATTTGAATGTATTTAGAAAAATAAACAAATAGGGGTTCCGCGCACA
TTTCCCC
