LOCUS       Exported 5695 bp ds-DNA circular SYN 05-SEP-2019
DEFINITION  pcDNA3.1ZEO.seq, 5015 bases, 0 checksum.
ACCESSION   .
VERSION     .
KEYWORDS    .
SOURCE      synthetic DNA construct
  ORGANISM  synthetic DNA construct
REFERENCE   1 (bases 1 to 5695)
  AUTHORS   .
  TITLE     Direct Submission
  JOURNAL   Exported Thursday, Sep 5, 2019 from SnapGene 4.3.11
            https://www.snapgene.com
FEATURES             Location/Qualifiers
     source          1..5695
                     /organism="synthetic DNA construct"
                     /mol_type="other DNA"
     enhancer        235..614
                     /label=CMV enhancer
                     /note="human cytomegalovirus immediate early enhancer"
     promoter        615..818
                     /label=CMV promoter
                     /note="human cytomegalovirus (CMV) immediate early
                     promoter"
     promoter        863..881
                     /label=T7 promoter
                     /note="promoter for bacteriophage T7 RNA polymerase"
     promoter        943..961
                     /label=T7 promoter
                     /note="promoter for bacteriophage T7 RNA polymerase"
     regulatory      981..990
                     /regulatory_class="other"
                     /note="vertebrate consensus sequence for strong initiation
                     of translation (Kozak, 1987)"
     CDS             987..1049
                     /codon_start=1
                     /label=GFP10
                     /translation="MGDLPDDHYLSTQTILSKDLN"
     CDS             1056..1085
                     /codon_start=1
                     /label=linker
                     /translation="GGGGSGGGGS"
     CDS             1092..1670
                     /codon_start=1
                     /product="human Rho family small GTPase RhoA"
                     /label=RhoA
                     /translation="AAIRKKLVIVGDGACGKTCLLIVFSKDQFPEVYVPTVFENYVADI
                     EVDGKQVELALWDTAGQEDYDRLRPLSYPDTDVILMCFSIDSPDSL?NIP?KWTPEVKH
                     FCPNVPIILVGNKKDLRNDEHTRRELAKMKQEPVKPEEGRDMANRIGAFGYMECSAKTK
                     DGVREVFEMATRAALQARRGKKKSGCLVL"
     polyA_signal    1708..1932
                     /label=bGH poly(A) signal
                     /note="bovine growth hormone polyadenylation signal"
     rep_origin      1978..2406
                     /direction=RIGHT
                     /label=f1 ori
                     /note="f1 bacteriophage origin of replication; arrow
                     indicates direction of (+) strand synthesis"
     promoter        2420..2750
                     /label=SV40 promoter
                     /note="SV40 enhancer and early promoter"
     rep_origin      2601..2736
                     /label=SV40 ori
                     /note="SV40 origin of replication"
     promoter        2798..2845
                     /label=EM7 promoter
                     /note="synthetic bacterial promoter "
     CDS             2864..3238
                     /codon_start=1
                     /gene="Sh ble from Streptoalloteichus hindustanus"
                     /product="antibiotic-binding protein"
                     /label=BleoR
                     /note="confers resistance to bleomycin, phleomycin, and
                     Zeocin(TM)"
                     /translation="MAKLTSAVPVLTARDVAGAVEFWTDRLGFSRDFVEDDFAGVVRDD
                     VTLFISAVQDQVVPDNTLAWVWVRGLDELYAEWSEVVSTNFRDASGPAMTEIGEQPWGR
                     EFALRDPAGNCVHFVAEEQD"
     polyA_signal    3368..3489
                     /label=SV40 poly(A) signal
                     /note="SV40 polyadenylation signal"
     primer_bind     complement(3538..3554)
                     /label=M13 rev
                     /note="common sequencing primer, one of multiple similar
                     variants"
     protein_bind    3562..3578
                     /label=lac operator
                     /bound_moiety="lac repressor encoded by lacI"
                     /note="The lac repressor binds to the lac operator to
                     inhibit transcription in E. coli. This inhibition can be
                     relieved by adding lactose or
                     isopropyl-beta-D-thiogalactopyranoside (IPTG)."
     promoter        complement(3586..3616)
                     /label=lac promoter
                     /note="promoter for the E. coli lac operon"
     protein_bind    3631..3652
                     /label=CAP binding site
                     /bound_moiety="E. coli catabolite activator protein"
                     /note="CAP binding activates transcription in the presence
                     of cAMP."
     rep_origin      complement(3940..4528)
                     /direction=LEFT
                     /label=ori
                     /note="high-copy-number ColE1/pMB1/pBR322/pUC origin of
                     replication"
     CDS             complement(4699..5559)
                     /codon_start=1
                     /gene="bla"
                     /product="beta-lactamase"
                     /label=AmpR
                     /note="confers resistance to ampicillin, carbenicillin, and
                     related antibiotics"
                     /translation="MSIQHFRVALIPFFAAFCLPVFAHPETLVKVKDAEDQLGARVGYI
                     ELDLNSGKILESFRPEERFPMMSTFKVLLCGAVLSRIDAGQEQLGRRIHYSQNDLVEYS
                     PVTEKHLTDGMTVRELCSAAITMSDNTAANLLLTTIGGPKELTAFLHNMGDHVTRLDRW
                     EPELNEAIPNDERDTTMPVAMATTLRKLLTGELLTLASRQQLIDWMEADKVAGPLLRSA
                     LPAGWFIADKSGAGERGSRGIIAALGPDGKPSRIVVIYTTGSQATMDERNRQIAEIGAS
                     LIKHW"
     promoter        complement(5560..5664)
                     /gene="bla"
                     /label=AmpR promoter
ORIGIN
        1 gacggatcgg gagatctccc gatcccctat ggtcgactct cagtacaatc tgctctgatg
       61 ccgcatagtt aagccagtat ctgctccctg cttgtgtgtt ggaggtcgct gagtagtgcg
      121 cgagcaaaat ttaagctaca acaaggcaag gcttgaccga caattgcatg aagaatctgc
      181 ttagggttag gcgttttgcg ctgcttcgcg atgtacgggc cagatatacg cgttgacatt
      241 gattattgac tagttattaa tagtaatcaa ttacggggtc attagttcat agcccatata
      301 tggagttccg cgttacataa cttacggtaa atggcccgcc tggctgaccg cccaacgacc
      361 cccgcccatt gacgtcaata atgacgtatg ttcccatagt aacgccaata gggactttcc
      421 attgacgtca atgggtggac tatttacggt aaactgccca cttggcagta catcaagtgt
      481 atcatatgcc aagtacgccc cctattgacg tcaatgacgg taaatggccc gcctggcatt
      541 atgcccagta catgacctta tgggactttc ctacttggca gtacatctac gtattagtca
      601 tcgctattac catggtgatg cggttttggc agtacatcaa tgggcgtgga tagcggtttg
      661 actcacgggg atttccaagt ctccacccca ttgacgtcaa tgggagtttg ttttggcacc
      721 aaaatcaacg ggactttcca aaatgtcgta acaactccgc cccattgacg caaatgggcg
      781 gtaggcgtgt acggtgggag gtctatataa gcagagctct ctggctaact agagaaccca
      841 ctgcttactg gcttatcgaa attaatacga ctcactatag ggagacccaa gctggctagt
      901 ctggctaact agagaaccca ctgcttactg gcttatcgaa attaatacga ctcactatag
      961 ggagacccaa gctggctagc gccaccatgg gcgacctgcc cgacgaccac tacctgtcca
     1021 cccagaccat cctgagcaag gacctgaaca tcgatggtgg cggtggctct ggaggtggtg
     1081 ggtcctccgg agctgccatc cgcaagaaac tggtgattgt tggtgatgga gcctgtggaa
     1141 agacatgctt gctcatagtc ttcagcaagg accagttccc agaggtgtat gtgcccacag
     1201 tgtttgagaa ctatgtggca gatatcgagg tggatggaaa gcaggtagag ttggctttgt
     1261 gggacacagc tgggcaggaa gattatgatc gcctgaggcc cctctcctac ccagataccg
     1321 atgttatact gatgtgtttt tccatcgaca gccctgatag tttanaaaac atcccanaaa
     1381 agtggacccc agaagtcaag catttctgtc ccaacgtgcc catcatcctg gttgggaata
     1441 agaaggatct tcggaatgat gagcacacaa ggcgggagct agccaagatg aagcaggagc
     1501 cggtgaaacc tgaagaaggc agagatatgg caaacaggat tggcgctttt gggtacatgg
     1561 agtgttcagc aaagaccaaa gatggagtga gagaggtttt tgaaatggct acgagagctg
     1621 ctctgcaagc tagacgtggg aagaaaaaat ctggttgcct tgtcttgtaa tctagagggc
     1681 ccgtttaaac ccgctgatca gcctcgactg tgccttctag ttgccagcca tctgttgttt
     1741 gcccctcccc cgtgccttcc ttgaccctgg aaggtgccac tcccactgtc ctttcctaat
     1801 aaaatgagga aattgcatcg cattgtctga gtaggtgtca ttctattctg gggggtgggg
     1861 tggggcagga cagcaagggg gaggattggg aagacaatag caggcatgct ggggatgcgg
     1921 tgggctctat ggcttctgag gcggaaagaa ccagctgggg ctctaggggg tatccccnnn
     1981 nnnnnnnnnn nnnnnnnnnn nnnnnnnnnn nnnnnnnnnn nnnnnnnnnn nnnnnnnnnn
     2041 nnnnnnnnnn nnnnnnnnnn nnnnnnnnnn nnnnnnnnnn nnnnnnnnnn nnnnnnnnnn
     2101 ncgccggctt tccccgtcaa gctctaaatc ggggcannnn nnnnnnnnnn nnnnnnnnnn
     2161 nnnnnnnnnn nnnnnnnnnn nnnnnnnnnn nnnannnnnn nnnnnnnnnn nnnnnnnnnn
     2221 nnnnnnnnnn nnnnnnnnnn nnncctttga cgttggagtc cacgttcttt aatagtggac
     2281 tcttgttcca aactggaaca acactcaacc ctatctcggt ctattctttt gatttataag
     2341 ggattttggg gatttcggcc tattggttaa aaaatgagct gatttaacaa aaatttaacg
     2401 cgaattaatt ctgtggaatg tgtgtcagtt agggtgtgga aagtccccag gctccccagg
     2461 caggcagaag tatgcaaagc atgcatctca attagtcagc aaccaggtgt ggaaagtccc
     2521 caggctcccc agcaggcaga agtatgcaaa gcatgcatct caattagtca gcaaccatag
     2581 tcccgcccct aactccgccc atcccgcccc taactccgcc cagttccgcc cattctccgc
     2641 cccatggctg actaattttt tttatttatg cagaggccga ggccgcctct gcctctgagc
     2701 tattccagaa gtagtgagga ggcttttttg gaggcctagg cttttgcaaa aagctcccgg
     2761 gagcttgtat atccattttc ggatctgatc agcacgtgtt gacaattaat catcggcata
     2821 gtatatcggc atagtataat acgacaaggt gaggaactaa accatggcca agttgaccag
     2881 tgccgttccg gtgctcaccg cgcgcgacgt cgccggagcg gtcgagttct ggaccgaccg
     2941 gctcgggttc tcccgggact tcgtggagga cgacttcgcc ggtgtggtcc gggacgacgt
     3001 gaccctgttc atcagcgcgg tccaggacca ggtggtgccg gacaacaccc tggcctgggt
     3061 gtgggtgcgc ggcctggacg agctgtacgc cgagtggtcg gaggtcgtgt ccacgaactt
     3121 ccgggacgcc tccgggccgg ccatgaccga gatcggcgag cagccgtggg ggcgggagtt
     3181 cgccctgcgc gacccggccg gcaactgcgt gcacttcgtg gccgaggagc aggactgaca
     3241 cgtgctacga gatttcgatt ccaccgccgc cttctatgaa aggttgggct tcggaatcgt
     3301 tttccgggac gccggctgga tgatcctcca gcgcggggat ctcatgctgg agttcttcgc
     3361 ccaccccaac ttgtttattg cagcttataa tggttacaaa taaagcaata gcatcacaaa
     3421 tttcacaaat aaagcatttt tttcactgca ttctagttgt ggtttgtcca aactcatcaa
     3481 tgtatcttat catgtctgta taccgtcgac ctctagctag agcttggcgt aatcatggtc
     3541 atagctgttt cctgtgtgaa attgttatcc gctcacaatt ccacacaaca tacgagccgg
     3601 aagcataaag tgtaaagcct ggggtgccta atgagtgagc taactcacat taattgcgtt
     3661 gcgctcactg cccgctttcc agtcgggaaa cctgtcgtgc cagctgcatt aatgaatcgg
     3721 ccaacgcgcg gggagaggcg gtttgcgtat tgggcgctct tccgcttcct cgctcactga
     3781 ctcgctgcgc tcggtcgttc ggctgcggcg agcggtatca gctcactcaa aggcggtaat
     3841 acggttatcc acagaatcag gggataacgc aggaaagaac atgtgagcaa aaggccagca
     3901 aaaggccagg aaccgtaaaa aggccgcgtt gctggcgttt ttccataggc tccgcccccc
     3961 tgacgagcat cacaaaaatc gacgctcaag tcagaggtgg cgaaacccga caggactata
     4021 aagataccag gcgtttcccc ctggaagctc cctcgtgcgc tctcctgttc cgaccctgcc
     4081 gcttaccgga tacctgtccg cctttctccc ttcgggaagc gtggcgcttt ctcaatgctc
     4141 acgctgtagg tatctcagtt cggtgtaggt cgttcgctcc aagctgggct gtgtgcacga
     4201 accccccgtt cagcccgacc gctgcgcctt atccggtaac tatcgtcttg agtccaaccc
     4261 ggtaagacac gacttatcgc cactggcagc agccactggt aacaggatta gcagagcgag
     4321 gtatgtaggc ggtgctacag agttcttgaa gtggtggcct aactacggct acactagaag
     4381 gacagtattt ggtatctgcg ctctgctgaa gccagttacc ttcggaaaaa gagttggtag
     4441 ctcttgatcc ggcaaacaaa ccaccgctgg tagcggtggt ttttttgttt gcaagcagca
     4501 gattacgcgc agaaaaaaag gatctcaaga agatcctttg atcttttcta cggggtctga
     4561 cgctcagtgg aacgaaaact cacgttaagg gattttggtc atgagattat caaaaaggat
     4621 cttcacctag atccttttaa attaaaaatg aagttttaaa tcaatctaaa gtatatatga
     4681 gtaaacttgg tctgacagtt accaatgctt aatcagtgag gcacctatct cagcgatctg
     4741 tctatttcgt tcatccatag ttgcctgact ccccgtcgtg tagataacta cgatacggga
     4801 gggcttacca tctggcccca gtgctgcaat gataccgcga gacccacgct caccggctcc
     4861 agatttatca gcaataaacc agccagccgg aagggccgag cgcagaagtg gtcctgcaac
     4921 tttatccgcc tccatccagt ctattaattg ttgccgggaa gctagagtaa gtagttcgcc
     4981 agttaatagt ttgcgcaacg ttgttgccat tgctacaggc atcgtggtgt cacgctcgtc
     5041 gtttggtatg gcttcattca gctccggttc ccaacgatca aggcgagtta catgatcccc
     5101 catgttgtgc aaaaaagcgg ttagctcctt cggtcctccg atcgttgtca gaagtaagtt
     5161 ggccgcagtg ttatcactca tggttatggc agcactgcat aattctctta ctgtcatgcc
     5221 atccgtaaga tgcttttctg tgactggtga gtactcaacc aagtcattct gagaatagtg
     5281 tatgcggcga ccgagttgct cttgcccggc gtcaatacgg gataataccg cgccacatag
     5341 cagaacttta aaagtgctca tcattggaaa acgttcttcg gggcgaaaac tctcaaggat
     5401 cttaccgctg ttgagatcca gttcgatgta acccactcgt gcacccaact gatcttcagc
     5461 atcttttact ttcaccagcg tttctgggtg agcaaaaaca ggaaggcaaa atgccgcaaa
     5521 aaagggaata agggcgacac ggaaatgttg aatactcata ctcttccttt ttcaatatta
     5581 ttgaagcatt tatcagggtt attgtctcat gagcggatac atatttgaat gtatttagaa
     5641 aaataaacaa ataggggttc cgcgcacatt tccccgaaaa gtgccacctg acgtc
//
